>Addgene plasmid #107211 | xyl3.3 | addgene full sequence | sequence record 206273 | Addgene NGS Result
TTAATACGACTCACTATAGGGGAATTGTGAGCGGATAACAATTCCCCTCTAGAAATAATTTTGTTTAACT
TTAAGAAGGAGATATACATATGGGCAGCAGCCATCATCATCATCATCACAAAATCGAAGAAGGTAAACTG
GTAATCTGGATTAACGGCGATAAAGGCTATAACGGTCTCGCTGAAGTCGGTAAGAAATTCGAGAAAGATA
CCGGAATTAAAGTCACCGTTGAGCATCCGGATAAACTGGAAGAGAAATTCCCACAGGTTGCGGCAACTGG
CGATGGCCCTGACATTATCTTCTGGGCACACGACCGCTTTGGTGGCTACGCTCAATCTGGCCTGTTGGCT
GAAATCACCCCGGACAAAGCGTTCCAGGACAAGCTGTATCCGTTTACCTGGGATGCCGTACGTTACAACG
GCAAGCTGATTGCTTACCCGATCGCTGTTGAAGCGTTATCGCTGATTTATAACAAAGATCTGCTGCCGAA
CCCGCCAAAAACCTGGGAAGAGATCCCGGCGCTGGATAAAGAACTGAAAGCGAAAGGTAAGAGCGCGCTG
ATGTTCAACCTGCAAGAACCGTACTTCACCTGGCCGCTGATTGCTGCTGACGGGGGTTATGCGTTCAAGT
ATGAAAACGGCAAGCACGACATTAAAGACGTGGGCGTGGATAACGCTGGCGCGAAAGCGGGTCTGACCTT
CCTGGTTGACCTGATTAAAAACAAACACATGAATGCAGACACCGATTACTCCATCGCAGAAGCTGCCTTT
AATAAAGGCGAAACAGCGATGACCATCAACGGCCCGTGGGCATGGTCCAACATCGACACCAGCAAAGTGA
ATTATGGTGTAACGGTACTGCCGACCTTCAAGGGTCAACCATCCAAACCGTTCGTTGGCGTGCTGAGCGC
AGGTATTAACGCCGCCAGTCCGAACAAAGAGCTGGCAAAAGAGTTCCTCGAAAACTATCTGCTGACTGAT
GAAGGTCTGGAAGCGGTTAATAAAGACAAACCGCTGGGTGCCGTAGCGCTGAAGTCTTACGAGGAAGAGT
TGGCGAAAGATCCACGTATTGCCGCCACCATGGAAAACGCCCAGAAAGGTGAAATCATGCCGAACATCCC
GCAGATGTCCGCTTTCTGGTATGCCGTGCGTACTGCGGTGATCAACGCCGCCAGCGGTCGTCAGACTGTC
GATGAAGCCCTGAAAGACGCGCAGACTACTAGTGGTTCTGGTTCCGCGGGTGAAAACCTGTACTTCCAGG
GTACCATTGGATCCGAATTCAAACCGCACATCTCTGCGCTGAACGCGCCGTCTCTGGCGCAGCGTTTCAA
AGACTACTTCCGTGTTGGTGCGGCGGTTCACCCGTCTCAGACCACCAAAGAGAAAGACGCGAAAATGCTG
CGTCGTCACTTCAACGCGATCACCCCGGAAAACTCTATGAAATGGGGTGTTTTGCAAGACGCGCAGGGTC
GTTGGAACTGGCGTGACGCGGACGCGTTCGTTAACTTCGGTGAAAAACACAACATGAACATCCGTGGTCA
CACCCTGGTTTGGCACGCGCAGATCCCGGACTGGGTTTTCAAAAACCCGGACGGTTCTTACATCTCTAAA
GAAGCGCTGCTGAAACGTATGGAAAACCACATCACCACCCTGGTTGGTCGTTACAAAGGTAAAGTTCACG
CGTGGGACGTTGTTAACGAAGCGGTTGGTGAAGACGGTCGTATGCGTGACTCTCACTGGTATCGTATCGT
TGGTGACGACTTCATCCGTGACGCGTTCCGTTACGCGCACGAAGCGGACCCGGACGCGAAACTGTTCTAC
AACGACTACAACACCGAAGTTGAAGGTAAACGTGAAGCGATCTACCGTCTGATCGAAAAACTGAAGAAGA
AAGGTGTTCCGATCGACGGTGTTGGTATCCAGGCGCACGTTACCATCGACCGTCCGCCGGTTGACGAAAT
CAAGAAAACCATCCAGCGTTTCGCGGACCTGGGTCTGGAAGTTCAGATCACCGAACTGGACGTTTCTCTG
TACGGTTGGCCGCCGCGTCCGGCGTACCCGACCTACGACGCGATCCCGGAAGAACGTTTCCAGGCGCAGG
CGGACCGTTACCGTCAGCTGTTCGAACTGTTCGAAGAAATGAAAGACAAACTGTCTTCTGTTACCTTCTG
GGGTATCGCGGACAACCACACCTGGCTGGACGACCGTGCGCGTGAATACAACAACGGTGTTGGTAAAGAC
GCGCCGTTCGTTTTCGACCCGAACTACCGTGTTAAACCGGCGTACTGGGCGATCATCAACCACAAATAAC
TGCAGGCGAGCTCCGTCGACAAGCTTGCGGCCGCACTCGAGCACCACCACCACCACCACCACCACTAATT
GATTAATACCTAGGCTGCTAAACAAAGCCCGAAAGGAAGCTGAGTTGGCTGCTGCCACCGCTGAGCAATA
ACTAGCATAACCCCTTGGGGCCTCTAAACGGGTCTTGAGGGGTTTTTTGCTGAAAGGAGGAACTATATCC
GGATTGGCGAATGGG
[124 nt withheld, positions 2536-2659]
C
[91 nt withheld, positions 2661-2751]
A
[49 nt withheld, positions 2753-2801]
CCTTTGACGTTGGAGTCCACGTTCTTT
[37 nt withheld, positions 2829-2865]
ACCCTATCTCGGTCTATTCTTTTGATTTATAAGGGATTTTGCCGATTTCGGCCTATTGGTTAAAAAATGA
GCTGATTTAACAAAAATTTAACGCGAATTTTAACAAAATATTAACGCTTACAATTTAGGTGGCACTTTTC
GGGGAAATGTGCGCGGAACCCCTATTTGTTTATTTTTCTAAATACATTCAAATATGTATCCGCTCATGAA
TTAATTCTTAGAAAAACTCATCGAGCATCAAATGAAACTGCAATTTATTCATATCAGGATTATCAATACC
ATATTTTTGAAAAAGCCGTTTCTGTAATGAAGGAGAAAACTCACCGAGGCAGTTCCATAGGATGGCAAGA
TCCTGGTATCGGTCTGCGATTCCGACTCGTCCAACATCAATACAACCTATTAATTTCCCCTCGTCAAAAA
TAAGGTTATCAAGTGAGAAATCACCATGAGTGACGACTGAATCCGGTGAGAATGGCAAAAGTTTATGCAT
TTCTTTCCAGACTTGTTCAACAGGCCAGCCATTACGCTCGTCATCAAAATCACTCGCATCAACCAAACCG
TTATTCATTCGTGATTGCGCCTGAGCGAGACGAAATACGCGATCGCTGTTAAAAGGACAATTACAAACAG
GAATCGAATGCAACCGGCGCAGGAACACTGCCAGCGCATCAACAATATTTTCACCTGAATCAGGATATTC
TTCTAATACCTGGAATGCTGTTTTCCCGGGGATCGCAGTGGTGAGTAACCATGCATCATCAGGAGTACGG
ATAAAATGCTTGATGGTCGGAAGAGGCATAAATTCCGTCAGCCAGTTTAGTCTGACCATCTCATCTGTAA
CATCATTGGCAACGCTACCTTTGCCATGTTTCAGAAACAACTCTGGCGCATCGGGCTTCCCATACAATCG
ATAGATTGTCGCACCTGATTGCCCGACATTATCGCGAGCCCATTTATACCCATATAAATCAGCATCCATG
TTGGAATTTAATCGCGGCCTAGAGCAAGACGTTTCCCGTTGAATATGGCTCATAACACCCCTTGTATTAC
TGTTTATGTAAGCAGACAGTTTTATTGTTCATGACCAAAATCCCTTAACGTGAGTTTTCGTTCCACTGAG
CGTCAGACCCCGTAGAAAAGATCAAAGGATCTTCTTGAGATCCTTTTTTTCTGCGCGTAATCTGCTGCTT
GCAAACAAAAAAACCACCGCTACCAGCGGTGGTTTGTTTGCCGGATCAAGAGCTACCAACTCTTTTTCCG
AAGGTAACTGGCTTCAGCAGAGCGCAGATACCAAATACTGTCCTTCTAGTGTAGCCGTAGTTAGGCCACC
ACTTCAAGAACTCTGTAGCACCGCCTACATACCTCGCTCTGCTAATCCTGTTACCAGTGGCTGCTGCCAG
TGGCGATAAGTCGTGTCTTACCGGGTTGGACTCAAGACGATAGTTACCGGATAAGGCGCAGCGGTCGGGC
TGAACGGGGGGTTCGTGCACACAGCCCAGCTTGGAGCGAACGACCTACACCGAACTGAGATACCTACAGC
GTGAGCTATGAGAAAGCGCCACGCTTCCCGAAGGGAGAAAGGCGGACAGGTATCCGGTAAGCGGCAGGGT
CGGAACAGGAGAGCGCACGAGGGAGCTTCCAGGGGGAAACGCCTGGTATCTTTATAGTCCTGTCGGGTTT
CGCCACCTCTGACTTGAGCGTCGATTTTTGTGATGCTCGTCAGGGGGGCGGAGCCTATGGAAAAACGCCA
GCAACGCGGCCTTTTTACGGTTCCTGGCCTTTTGCTGGCCTTTTGCTCACATGTTCTTTCCTGCGTTATC
CCCTGATTCTGTGGATAACCGTATTACCGCCTTTGAGTGAGCTGATACCGCTCGCCGCAGCCGAACGACC
GAGCGCAGCGAGTCAGTGAGCGAGGAAGCGGAAGAGCGCCTGATGCGGTATTTTCTCCTTACGCATCTGT
GCGGTATTTCACACCGCAATGGTGCACTCTCAGTACAATCTGCTCTGATGCCGCATAGTTAAGCCAGTAT
ACACTCCGCTATCGCTACGTGACTGGGTCATGGCTGCGCCCCGACACCCGCCAACACCCGCTGACGCGCC
CTGACGGGCTTGTCTGCTCCCGGCATCCGCTTACAGACAAGCTGTGACCGTCTCCGGGAGCTGCATGTGT
CAGAGGTTTTCACCGTCATCACCGAAACGCGCGAGGCAGCTGCGGTAAAGCTCATCAGCGTGGTCGTGAA
GCGATTCACAGATGTCTGCCTGTTCATCCGCGTCCAGCTCGTTGAGTTTCTCCAGAAGCGTTAATGTCTG
GCTTCTGATAAAGCGGGCCATGTTAAGGGCGGTTTTTTCCTGTTTGGTCACTGATGCCTCCGTGTAAGGG
GGATTTCTGTTCATGGGGGTAATGATACCGATGAAACGAGAGAGGATGCTCACGATACGGGTTACTGATG
ATGAACATGCCCGGTTACTGGAACGTTGTGAGGGTAAACAACTGGCGGTATGGATGCGGCGGGACCAGAG
AAAAATCACTCAGGGTCAATGCCAGCGCTTCGTTAATACAGATGTAGGTGTTCCACAGGGTAGCCAGCAG
CATCCTGCGATGCAGATCCGGAACATAATGGTGCAGGGCGCTGACTTCCGCGTTTCCAGACTTTACGAAA
CACGGAAACCGAAGACCATTCATGTTGTTGCTCAGGTCGCAGACGTTTTGCAGCAGCAGTCGCTTCACGT
TCGCTCGCGTATCGGTGATTCATTCTGCTAACCAGTAAGGCAACCCCGCCAGCCTAGCCGGGTCCTCAAC
GACAGGAGCACGATCATGCTAGTCATGCCCCGCGCCCACCGGAAGGAGCTGACTGGGTTGAAGGCTCTCA
AGGGCATCGGTCGAGATCCCGGTGCCTAATGAGTGAGCTAACTTACATTAATTGCGTTGTGCTCACTGCC
CGCTTTCCAGTCGGGAAACCTGTCGTGCCAGCTGCATTAATGAATCGGCCAACGCGCGGGGAGAGGCGGT
TTGCGTATTGGGCGCCAGGGTGGTTTTTCTTTTCACCAGTGAGACGGGCAACAGCTGATTGCCCTTCACC
GCCTGGCCCTGAGAGAGTTGCAGCAAGCGGTCCACGCTGGTTTGCCCCAGCAGGCGAAAATCCTGTTTGA
TGGTGGTTAACGGCGGGATATAACATGAGCTGTCTTCGGTATCGTCGTATCCCACTACCGAGATGTCCGC
ACCAACGCGCAGCCCGGACTCGGTAATGGCGCGCATTGCGCCCAGCGCCATCTGATCGTTGGCAACCAGC
ATCGCAGTGGGAACGATGCCCTCATTCAGCATTTGCATGGTTTGTTGAAAACCGGACATGGCACTCCAGT
CGCCTTCCCGTTCCGCTATCGGCTGAATTTGATTGCGAGTGAGATATTTATGCCAGCCAGCCAGACGCAG
ACGCGCCGAGACAGAACTTAATGGGCCCGCTAACAGCGCGATTTGCTGGTGACCCAATGCGACCAGATGC
TCCACGCCCAGTCGCGTACCGTCTTCATGGGAGAAAATAATACTGTTGATGGGTGTCTGGTCAGAGACAT
CAAGAAATAACGCCGGAACATTAGTGCAGGCAGCTTCCACAGCAATGGCATCCTGGTCATCCAGCGGATA
GTTAATGATCAGCCCACTGACGCGTTGCGCGAGAAGATTGTGCACCGCCGCTTTACAGGCTTCGACGCCG
CTTCGTTCTACCATCGACACCACCACGCTGGCACCCAGTTGATCGGCGCGAGATTTAATCGCCGCGACAA
TTTGCGACGGCGCGTGCAGGGCCAGACTGGAGGTGGCAACGCCAATCAGCAACGACTGTTTGCCCGCCAG
TTGTTGTGCCACGCGGTTGGGAATGTAATTCAGCTCCGCCATCGCCGCTTCCACTTTTTCCCGCGTTTTC
GCAGAAACGTGGCTGGCCTGGTTCACCACGCGGGAAACGGTCTGATAAGAGACACCGGCATACTCTGCGA
CATCGTATAACGTTACTGGTTTCACATTCACCACCCTGAATTGACTCTCTTCCGGGCGCTATCATGCCAT
ACCGCGAAAGGTTTTGCGCCATTCGATGGTGTCCTGGATCTCGACGCTCTCCCTTATGCGACTCCTGCAT
TAGGAAGCAGCCCAGTAGTAGGTTGAGGCCGTTGAGCACCGCCGCCGCAAGGAATGGTGCATGCAAGGAG
ATGGCGCCCAACAGTCCCCCGGCCACGGGGCCTGCCACCATACCCACGCCGAAACAAGCGCTCATGAGCC
CGAAGTGGCGAGCCCGATCTTCCCCATCGGTGATGTCGGCGATATAGGCGCCAGCAACCGCACCTGTGGC
GCCGGTGATGCCGGCCACGATGCGTCCGGCGTAGAGGATCGAGATCGATCTCGATCCCGCGAAA
Features (pLannotate 1.2.2; 22 found; start..end, strand, type, name):
      2..20      +  promoter       T7 promoter: promoter for bacteriophage T7 RNA polymerase
     21..45      +  protein_bind   lac operator: The lac repressor binds to the lac operator to inhibit transcription in E. coli. This inhibition can be relieved by adding lactose or isopropyl-β-D-thiogalactopyranoside (IPTG). lac repressor encoded by lacI
     60..82      +  RBS            RBS: efficient ribosome binding site from bacteriophage T7 gene 10 (Olins and Rangwala, 1989)
    102..118     +  CDS            capTEV™ (fragment): composite tag for in vivo biotinylation, TEV protease cleavage, and 6xHis tagging
    120..1217    +  CDS            MBP: maltose binding protein from E. coli; malE (mutated); This version of the gene does not encode a signal sequence, so MBP will remain in the cytosol.
   1242..1260    +  CDS            TEV site (fragment): tobacco etch virus (TEV) protease recognition and cleavage site
   1281..2306    +  CDS            XYN1_GEOSE (fragment): Experimental evidence at protein level: Swiss-Prot protein existence level 1. From Geobacillus stearothermophilus (Bacillus stearothermophilus).
   2352..2375    +  CDS            9xHis (fragment): 9xHis affinity tag
   2401..2444    +  CDS            SET1 (fragment): solubility-enhancement tag derived from T7 phage gene 10B
   2452..2499    +  terminator     T7 terminator: transcription terminator for bacteriophage T7 RNA polymerase
   2536..2964    +  rep_origin     f1 ori (sequence partly withheld): f1 bacteriophage origin of replication; arrow indicates direction of (+) strand synthesis
   3017..3074    +  promoter       AmpR promoter (fragment): bla
   3083..3898    -  CDS            KanR: aminoglycoside phosphotransferase; aph(3')-Ia; confers resistance to kanamycin in bacteria or G418 (Geneticin®) in eukaryotes
   4020..4608    +  rep_origin     ori: high-copy-number ColE1/pMB1/pBR322/pUC origin of replication
   4794..4933    -  misc_feature   bom: basis of mobility region from pBR322
   5035..5226    -  CDS            rop: Rop protein, which maintains plasmids at low copy number; rop
   5243..5623    +  CDS            YPB1_ECOLX: Protein predicted: Swiss-Prot protein existence level 4. From Escherichia coli.
   5685..5749    -  CDS            TcR (fragment): tetracycline efflux protein; tet; confers resistance to tetracycline
   5764..5785    -  protein_bind   CAP binding site: CAP binding activates transcription in the presence of cAMP. E. coli catabolite activator protein
   5798..6880    -  CDS            lacI: lac repressor; lacI; The lac repressor binds to the lac operator to inhibit transcription in E. coli. This inhibition can be relieved by adding lactose or isopropyl-β-D-thiogalactopyranoside (IPTG).
   6881..6958    -  promoter       lacI promoter: lacI
   6966..7245    -  CDS            TcR (fragment): tetracycline efflux protein; tet; confers resistance to tetracycline
