[The description below was written by a language model from this plasmid's Addgene catalogue record and pLannotate feature annotations shown in this document.]
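Description:
xyl3.3 is a bacterial expression plasmid built on the pETMBPH backbone, a pET-type vector for T7-driven production of maltose-binding-protein fusions in E. coli. It is selected with kanamycin through an aph(3')-Ia resistance gene and replicates from a ColE1/pBR322-family origin. The accompanying rop gene and bom region are consistent with the catalogue's low-copy designation. An f1 origin is also present, and short tetracycline-resistance fragments appear to be nonfunctional remnants of the pBR322 lineage. The catalogue lists the vector size as 6,263 bp, whereas the sequenced record is 7,269 nt. The difference roughly matches the 1,029 bp insert, so the listed figure may refer to the empty backbone, though the record does not say so.

The expression cassette runs from a T7 promoter with an adjacent lac operator and the T7 gene 10 ribosome binding site to a T7 terminator. A plasmid-borne lacI gene supplies repressor, so expression is inducible with IPTG in hosts that provide T7 RNA polymerase. The open reading frame begins with a short His-tag-like segment (annotated as a capTEV fragment). This is followed by cytosolic MBP lacking its signal sequence, a TEV protease cleavage site, and then the synthetic xyl3.3 insert cloned between EcoRI and PstI. The annotation software matches the insert to a Geobacillus stearothermophilus xylanase, reflecting homology of the design to that enzyme family. A downstream His-tag fragment is also annotated, but the record does not show whether it is translated in frame with the insert.

xyl3.3 encodes a computationally designed xylanase from work on automated combinatorial backbone assembly and sequence design. The plasmid serves to express the design as a soluble MBP fusion that can be affinity purified, with the carrier removable by TEV cleavage, for characterisation of the enzyme.
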