Addgene plasmid #107211: xyl3.3
Purpose: Xylanase design 3.3
Depositing lab: Sarel Fleishman. Depositing organization: Weizmann Institute of Science. Publication: Highly active enzymes by automated combinatorial backbone assembly and sequence design. Lapidoth G, Khersonsky O, Lipsh R, Dym O, Albeck S, Rogotner S, Fleishman SJ. Nat Commun. 2018 Jul 17;9(1):2780. doi: 10.1038/s41467-018-05205-5. PubMed 30018322.
Backbone
  Vector backbone: pETMBPH
  Total vector size (bp): 6263
  Vector type: Bacterial Expression
Growth in bacteria
  Bacterial resistance: Kanamycin, 50 μg/mL
  Growth temperature: 37°C
  Growth strain: DH5alpha
  Copy number: Low Copy
Gene/Insert
  Gene/Insert name: xyl3.3
  Species: Synthetic
  Insert size (bp): 1029
  Cloning method: Restriction Enzyme; 5′ cloning site EcoRI (unknown if destroyed); 3′ cloning site PstI (unknown if destroyed)
  Sequencing primers: 5′ ACTAGTGGTTCTGGTTCCGCGGGTG; 3′ CCCGTTTAGAGGCCCCAAGG
Terms and licenses: Academic/Nonprofit Terms; Industry Terms: Not Available to Industry
How to cite: xyl3.3 was a gift from Sarel Fleishman (Addgene plasmid # 107211 ; http://n2t.net/addgene:107211 ; RRID:Addgene_107211)
